Addgene plasmid #90561: CAMSAP2 E7.5 gRNA
Purpose: 3rd generation lentiviral gRNA plasmid targeting human CAMSAP2
Depositing lab: Iain Cheeseman. Depositing organization: Whitehead Institute for Biomedical Research. Publication: Large-Scale Analysis of CRISPR/Cas9 Cell-Cycle Knockouts Reveals the Diversity of p53-Dependent Responses to Cell-Cycle Defects. McKinley KL, Cheeseman IM. Dev Cell. 2017 Feb 27;40(4):405-420.e2. doi: 10.1016/j.devcel.2017.01.012. Epub 2017 Feb 16. PubMed 28216383.
Backbone
  Vector backbone: pLenti-sgRNA
  Backbone manufacturer: Eric Lander & David Sabatini labs (Addgene plasmid #71409)
  Backbone size w/o insert (bp): 9151
  Vector type: Lentiviral, CRISPR
  Selectable markers: Puromycin
Growth in bacteria
  Bacterial resistance: Ampicillin, 100 μg/mL
  Growth temperature: 37°C
  Growth strain: NEB Stable
  Copy number: Unknown
Gene/Insert
  Gene/Insert name: CAMSAP2 (Guide Designation E7.5) (alt name: pKMKO series)
  gRNA/shRNA sequence: CACCGGGCCATGATGCTGTAATCC
  Species: H. sapiens (human)
  Promoter: U6
  Cloning method: Restriction Enzyme; 5′ cloning site BsmBI (destroyed during cloning); 3′ cloning site BsmBI (destroyed during cloning)
  Sequencing primers: 5′ hU6-F (5'-GAGGGCCTATTTCCCATGATT-3'); 3′ EF1a-R (5'-CACGGCGACTACTGCACTTA-3')
Terms and licenses: Academic/Nonprofit Terms; Industry Terms: Not Available to Industry
Depositor comments: Please note that gRNA target sequence listed is not strictly the 20nt spacer sequence, but also contains the 5' BsmBI overhang. For more information about knockout human cell lines generated using this plasmid, please see http://cellcycleknockouts.wi.mit.edu/ .
How to cite: CAMSAP2 E7.5 gRNA was a gift from Iain Cheeseman (Addgene plasmid # 90561 ; http://n2t.net/addgene:90561 ; RRID:Addgene_90561)
