[The description below was written by a language model from this plasmid's Addgene catalogue record and pLannotate feature annotations shown in this document.]
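Description:
CAMSAP2 E7.5 gRNA is a third-generation lentiviral CRISPR guide plasmid built on the pLenti-sgRNA backbone and designed to deliver a single guide RNA against human CAMSAP2. It is propagated in E. coli through a high-copy ColE1/pUC-type origin with ampicillin selection (AmpR); an f1 origin and remnants of a lac/lacZα cloning region are also annotated in the bacterial backbone. The viral portion has the typical third-generation layout. An RSV promoter replaces the U3 region of a truncated HIV-1 5′ LTR, so genomic RNA is transcribed without Tat. This is followed by the Ψ packaging signal with a gag fragment, the Rev response element for Rev-dependent nuclear export, a cPPT/CTS element and a self-inactivating ΔU3 3′ LTR. An SV40 poly(A) signal and SV40 origin lie downstream of the 3′ LTR.

The payload consists of two expression units. A human U6 RNA polymerase III promoter drives the CAMSAP2-targeting spacer (guide designation E7.5), which was cloned between BsmBI sites that were destroyed in the process. The spacer is fused to a Streptococcus pyogenes Cas9 guide scaffold, annotated as a tracrRNA fragment. Downstream, an EF-1α core promoter drives puromycin N-acetyltransferase, and a WPRE follows to enhance transcript expression, so transduced mammalian cells can be selected with puromycin. No Cas9 gene is annotated, so the nuclease must be supplied separately. The plasmid belongs to a guide series used to generate human knockout cell lines for a large-scale analysis of cell-cycle gene knockouts. The sequenced record is 7,301 nt, shorter than the catalogued backbone size of 9,151 bp; the record does not explain this difference.
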