Features (pLannotate 1.2.2; 28 found; start..end, strand, type, name):
      1..26      +  rep_origin     RSF ori (fragment): Plasmids containing the RSF 1030 origin of replication can be propagated in E. coli cells that contain additional plasmids with compatible origins.
     28..120     +  CDS            lacI (fragment): lac repressor; lacI; The lac repressor binds to the lac operator to inhibit transcription in E. coli. This inhibition can be relieved by adding lactose or isopropyl-β-D-thiogalactopyranoside (IPTG).
    133..154     +  protein_bind   CAP binding site: CAP binding activates transcription in the presence of cAMP. E. coli catabolite activator protein
    169..199     +  promoter       lac promoter: promoter for the E. coli lac operon
    207..223     +  protein_bind   lac operator: The lac repressor binds to the lac operator to inhibit transcription in E. coli. This inhibition can be relieved by adding lactose or isopropyl-β-D-thiogalactopyranoside (IPTG). lac repressor encoded by lacI
    268..286     +  promoter       T3 promoter: promoter for bacteriophage T3 RNA polymerase
    314..540     +  promoter       RSV promoter: Rous sarcoma virus enhancer/promoter
    541..721     +  LTR            5' LTR (truncated): truncated 5' long terminal repeat (LTR) from HIV-1
    768..893     +  misc_feature   HIV-1 Ψ: packaging signal of human immunodeficiency virus type 1
    877..1240    +  CDS            HIV-1 gag (fragment): gag protein from human immunodeficiency virus 1; gag
   1386..1619    +  misc_feature   RRE: The Rev response element (RRE) of HIV-1 allows for Rev-dependent mRNA export from the nucleus to the cytoplasm.
   1996..2022    +  CDS            Rev (fragment): human immunodeficiency virus 1 (HIV-1) Rev protein; rev; enhances nuclear export of unspliced and incompletely spliced viral mRNAs
   2026..2266    +  promoter       U6 promoter: RNA polymerase III promoter for human U6 snRNA
   2313..2380    +  misc_RNA       tracrRNA (fragment): trans-activating CRISPR RNA for the Streptococcus pyogenes CRISPR/Cas9 system
   2429..2546    +  misc_feature   cPPT/CTS: central polypurine tract and central termination sequence of HIV-1
   2615..2826    +  promoter       EF-1α core promoter: core promoter for human elongation factor EF-1α
   2852..3451    +  CDS            PuroR (fragment): puromycin N-acetyltransferase; pac from Streptomyces; confers resistance to puromycin
   3467..4055    +  misc_feature   WPRE: woodchuck hepatitis virus posttranscriptional regulatory element
   4106..4125    +  misc_feature   cPPT/CTS (fragment): central polypurine tract and central termination sequence of HIV-1
   4127..4360    +  LTR            3' LTR (ΔU3): self-inactivating 3' long terminal repeat (LTR) from HIV-1
   4438..4559    +  polyA_signal   SV40 poly(A) signal: SV40 polyadenylation signal
   4599..4734    +  rep_origin     SV40 ori: SV40 origin of replication
   4755..4773    -  promoter       T7 promoter: promoter for bacteriophage T7 RNA polymerase
   4781..4936    +  CDS            lacZα (fragment): LacZα fragment of β-galactosidase; lacZ fragment
   4941..5369    +  rep_origin     f1 ori (sequence partly withheld): f1 bacteriophage origin of replication; arrow indicates direction of (+) strand synthesis
   5422..5526    +  promoter       AmpR promoter: bla
   5527..6387    +  CDS            AmpR: β-lactamase; bla; confers resistance to ampicillin, carbenicillin, and related antibiotics
   6558..7146    +  rep_origin     ori: high-copy-number ColE1/pMB1/pBR322/pUC origin of replication
>Addgene plasmid #90561 | CAMSAP2 E7.5 gRNA | addgene full sequence | sequence record 183427 | Addgene NGS Result
CGAGTCAGTGAGCGAGGAAGCGGAAGAGCGCCCAATACGCAAACCGCCTCTCCCCGCGCGTTGGCCGATT
CATTAATGCAGCTGGCACGACAGGTTTCCCGACTGGAAAGCGGGCAGTGAGCGCAACGCAATTAATGTGA
GTTAGCTCACTCATTAGGCACCCCAGGCTTTACACTTTATGCTTCCGGCTCGTATGTTGTGTGGAATTGT
GAGCGGATAACAATTTCACACAGGAAACAGCTATGACCATGATTACGCCAAGCGCGCAATTAACCCTCAC
TAAAGGGAACAAAAGCTGGAGCTGCAAGCTTAATGTAGTCTTATGCAATACTCTTGTAGTCTTGCAACAT
GGTAACGATGAGTTAGCAACATGCCTTACAAGGAGAGAAAAAGCACCGTGCATGCCGATTGGTGGAAGTA
AGGTGGTACGATCGTGCCTTATTAGGAAGGCAACAGACGGGTCTGACATGGATTGGACGAACCACTGAAT
TGCCGCATTGCAGAGATATTGTATTTAAGTGCCTAGCTCGATACATAAACGGGTCTCTCTGGTTAGACCA
GATCTGAGCCTGGGAGCTCTCTGGCTAACTAGGGAACCCACTGCTTAAGCCTCAATAAAGCTTGCCTTGA
GTGCTTCAAGTAGTGTGTGCCCGTCTGTTGTGTGACTCTGGTAACTAGAGATCCCTCAGACCCTTTTAGT
CAGTGTGGAAAATCTCTAGCAGTGGCGCCCGAACAGGGACTTGAAAGCGAAAGGGAAACCAGAGGAGCTC
TCTCGACGCAGGACTCGGCTTGCTGAAGCGCGCACGGCAAGAGGCGAGGGGCGGCGACTGGTGAGTACGC
CAAAAATTTTGACTAGCGGAGGCTAGAAGGAGAGAGATGGGTGCGAGAGCGTCAGTATTAAGCGGGGGAG
AATTAGATCGCGATGGGAAAAAATTCGGTTAAGGCCAGGGGGAAAGAAAAAATATAAATTAAAACATATA
GTATGGGCAAGCAGGGAGCTAGAACGATTCGCAGTTAATCCTGGCCTGTTAGAAACATCAGAAGGCTGTA
GACAAATACTGGGACAGCTACAACCATCCCTTCAGACAGGATCAGAAGAACTTAGATCATTATATAATAC
AGTAGCAACCCTCTATTGTGTGCATCAAAGGATAGAGATAAAAGACACCAAGGAAGCTTTAGACAAGATA
GAGGAAGAGCAAAACAAAAGTAAGACCACCGCACAGCAAGCGGCCGCTGATCTTCAGACCTGGAGGAGGA
GATATGAGGGACAATTGGAGAAGTGAATTATATAAATATAAAGTAGTAAAAATTGAACCATTAGGAGTAG
CACCCACCAAGGCAAAGAGAAGAGTGGTGCAGAGAGAAAAAAGAGCAGTGGGAATAGGAGCTTTGTTCCT
TGGGTTCTTGGGAGCAGCAGGAAGCACTATGGGCGCAGCGTCAATGACGCTGACGGTACAGGCCAGACAA
TTATTGTCTGGTATAGTGCAGCAGCAGAACAATTTGCTGAGGGCTATTGAGGCGCAACAGCATCTGTTGC
AACTCACAGTCTGGGGCATCAAGCAGCTCCAGGCAAGAATCCTGGCTGTGGAAAGATACCTAAAGGATCA
ACAGCTCCTGGGGATTTGGGGTTGCTCTGGAAAACTCATTTGCACCACTGCTGTGCCTTGGAATGCTAGT
TGGAGTAATAAATCTCTGGAACAGATTTGGAATCACACGACCTGGATGGAGTGGGACAGAGAAATTAACA
ATTACACAAGCTTAATACACTCCTTAATTGAAGAATCGCAAAACCAGCAAGAAAAGAATGAACAAGAATT
ATTGGAATTAGATAAATGGGCAAGTTTGTGGAATTGGTTTAACATAACAAATTGGCTGTGGTATATAAAA
TTATTCATAATGATAGTAGGAGGCTTGGTAGGTTTAAGAATAGTTTTTGCTGTACTTTCTATAGTGAATA
GAGTTAGGCAGGGATATTCACCATTATCGTTTCAGACCCACCTCCCAACCCCGAGGGGACCCAGAGAGGG
CCTATTTCCCATGATTCCTTCATATTTGCATATACGATACAAGGCTGTTAGAGAGATAATTAGAATTAAT
TTGACTGTAAACACAAAGATATTAGTACAAAATACGTGACGTAGAAAGTAATAATTTCTTGGGTAGTTTG
CAGTTTTAAAATTATGTTTTAAAATGGACTATCATATGCTTACCGTAACTTGAAAGTATTTCGATTTCTT
GGCTTTATATATCTTGTGGAAAGGACGAAACACCGGGCCATGATGCTGTAATCCGTTTAAGAGCTATGCT
GGAAACAGCATAGCAAGTTTAAATAAGGCTAGTCCGTTATCAACTTGAAAAAGTGGCACCGAGTCGGTGC
TTTTTTTGAATTCTAGATCTTGAGACAAATGGCAGTATTCATCCACAATTTTAAAAGAAAAGGGGGGATT
GGGGGGTACAGTGCAGGGGAAAGAATAGTAGACATAATAGCAACAGACATACAAACTAAAGAATTACAAA
AACAAATTACAAAAATTCAAAATTTTCGGGTTTATTACAGGGACAGCAGAGATCCACTTTGGCGCCGGCT
CGAGTGGCTCCGGTGCCCGTCAGTGGGCAGAGCGCACATCGCCCACAGTCCCCGAGAAGTTGGGGGGAGG
GGTCGGCAATTGAACCGGTGCCTAGAGAAGGTGGCGCGGGGTAAACTGGGAAAGTGATGTCGTGTACTGG
CTCCGCCTTTTTCCCGAGGGTGGGGGAGAACCGTATATAAGTGCAGTAGTCGCCGTGAACGTTCTTTTTC
GCAACGGGTTTGCCGCCAGAACACAGGTGTCGTGACGCGGGATCCGCCACCATGACCGAGTACAAGCCCA
CGGTGCGCCTCGCCACCCGCGACGACGTCCCCAGGGCCGTACGCACCCTCGCCGCCGCGTTCGCCGACTA
CCCCGCCACGCGCCACACCGTCGATCCGGACCGCCACATCGAGCGGGTCACCGAGCTGCAAGAACTCTTC
CTCACGCGCGTCGGGCTCGACATCGGCAAGGTGTGGGTCGCGGACGACGGCGCCGCGGTGGCGGTCTGGA
CCACGCCGGAGAGCGTCGAAGCGGGGGCGGTGTTCGCCGAGATCGGCCCGCGCATGGCCGAGTTGAGCGG
TTCCCGGCTGGCCGCGCAGCAACAGATGGAAGGCCTCCTGGCGCCGCACCGGCCCAAGGAGCCCGCGTGG
TTCCTGGCCACCGTCGGAGTCTCGCCCGACCACCAGGGCAAGGGTCTGGGCAGCGCCGTCGTGCTCCCCG
GAGTGGAGGCGGCCGAGCGCGCCGGGGTGCCCGCCTTCCTGGAGACCTCCGCGCCCCGCAACCTCCCCTT
CTACGAGCGGCTCGGCTTCACCGTCACCGCCGACGTCGAGGTGCCCGAAGGACCGCGCACCTGGTGCATG
ACCCGCAAGCCCGGTGCCTGAACGCGTTAAGTCGACAATCAACCTCTGGATTACAAAATTTGTGAAAGAT
TGACTGGTATTCTTAACTATGTTGCTCCTTTTACGCTATGTGGATACGCTGCTTTAATGCCTTTGTATCA
TGCTATTGCTTCCCGTATGGCTTTCATTTTCTCCTCCTTGTATAAATCCTGGTTGCTGTCTCTTTATGAG
GAGTTGTGGCCCGTTGTCAGGCAACGTGGCGTGGTGTGCACTGTGTTTGCTGACGCAACCCCCACTGGTT
GGGGCATTGCCACCACCTGTCAGCTCCTTTCCGGGACTTTCGCTTTCCCCCTCCCTATTGCCACGGCGGA
ACTCATCGCCGCCTGCCTTGCCCGCTGCTGGACAGGGGCTCGGCTGTTGGGCACTGACAATTCCGTGGTG
TTGTCGGGGAAATCATCGTCCTTTCCTTGGCTGCTCGCCTGTGTTGCCACCTGGATTCTGCGCGGGACGT
CCTTCTGCTACGTCCCTTCGGCCCTCAATCCAGCGGACCTTCCTTCCCGCGGCCTGCTGCCGGCTCTGCG
GCCTCTTCCGCGTCTTCGCCTTCGCCCTCAGACGAGTCGGATCTCCCTTTGGGCCGCCTCCCCGCGTCGA
CTTTAAGACCAATGACTTACAAGGCAGCTGTAGATCTTAGCCACTTTTTAAAAGAAAAGGGGGGACTGGA
AGGGCTAATTCACTCCCAACGAAGACAAGATCTGCTTTTTGCTTGTACTGGGTCTCTCTGGTTAGACCAG
ATCTGAGCCTGGGAGCTCTCTGGCTAACTAGGGAACCCACTGCTTAAGCCTCAATAAAGCTTGCCTTGAG
TGCTTCAAGTAGTGTGTGCCCGTCTGTTGTGTGACTCTGGTAACTAGAGATCCCTCAGACCCTTTTAGTC
AGTGTGGAAAATCTCTAGCAGTACGTATAGTAGTTCATGTCATCTTATTATTCAGTATTTATAACTTGCA
AAGAAATGAATATCAGAGAGTGAGAGGAACTTGTTTATTGCAGCTTATAATGGTTACAAATAAAGCAATA
GCATCACAAATTTCACAAATAAAGCATTTTTTTCACTGCATTCTAGTTGTGGTTTGTCCAAACTCATCAA
TGTATCTTATCATGTCTGGCTCTAGCTATCCCGCCCCTAACTCCGCCCATCCCGCCCCTAACTCCGCCCA
GTTCCGCCCATTCTCCGCCCCATGGCTGACTAATTTTTTTTATTTATGCAGAGGCCGAGGCCGCCTCGGC
CTCTGAGCTATTCCAGAAGTAGTGAGGAGGCTTTTTTGGAGGCCTAGGGACGTACCCAATTCGCCCTATA
GTGAGTCGTATTACGCGCGCTCACTGGCCGTCGTTTTACAACGTCGTGACTGGGAAAACCCTGGCGTTAC
CCAACTTAATCGCCTTGCAGCACATCCCCCTTTCGCCAGCTGGCGTAATAGCGAAGAGGCCCGCACCGAT
CGCCCTTCCCAACAGTTGCGCAGCCTGAATGGCGAATGGG
[124 nt withheld, positions 4941-5064]
C
[91 nt withheld, positions 5066-5156]
A
[49 nt withheld, positions 5158-5206]
CCTTTGACGTTGGAGTCCACGTTCTTT
[37 nt withheld, positions 5234-5270]
ACCCTATCTCGGTCTATTCTTTTGATTTATAAGGGATTTTGCCGATTTCGGCCTATTGGTTAAAAAATGA
GCTGATTTAACAAAAATTTAACGCGAATTTTAACAAAATATTAACGCTTACAATTTAGGTGGCACTTTTC
GGGGAAATGTGCGCGGAACCCCTATTTGTTTATTTTTCTAAATACATTCAAATATGTATCCGCTCATGAG
ACAATAACCCTGATAAATGCTTCAATAATATTGAAAAAGGAAGAGTATGAGTATTCAACATTTCCGTGTC
GCCCTTATTCCCTTTTTTGCGGCATTTTGCCTTCCTGTTTTTGCTCACCCAGAAACGCTGGTGAAAGTAA
AAGATGCTGAAGATCAGTTGGGTGCACGAGTGGGTTACATCGAACTGGATCTCAACAGCGGTAAGATCCT
TGAGAGTTTTCGCCCCGAAGAACGTTTTCCAATGATGAGCACTTTTAAAGTTCTGCTATGTGGCGCGGTA
TTATCCCGTATTGACGCCGGGCAAGAGCAACTCGGTCGCCGCATACACTATTCTCAGAATGACTTGGTTG
AGTACTCACCAGTCACAGAAAAGCATCTTACGGATGGCATGACAGTAAGAGAATTATGCAGTGCTGCCAT
AACCATGAGTGATAACACTGCGGCCAACTTACTTCTGACAACGATCGGAGGACCGAAGGAGCTAACCGCT
TTTTTGCACAACATGGGGGATCATGTAACTCGCCTTGATCGTTGGGAACCGGAGCTGAATGAAGCCATAC
CAAACGACGAGCGTGACACCACGATGCCTGTAGCAATGGCAACAACGTTGCGCAAACTATTAACTGGCGA
ACTACTTACTCTAGCTTCCCGGCAACAATTAATAGACTGGATGGAGGCGGATAAAGTTGCAGGACCACTT
CTGCGCTCGGCCCTTCCGGCTGGCTGGTTTATTGCTGATAAATCTGGAGCCGGTGAGCGTGGGTCTCGCG
GTATCATTGCAGCACTGGGGCCAGATGGTAAGCCCTCCCGTATCGTAGTTATCTACACGACGGGGAGTCA
GGCAACTATGGATGAACGAAATAGACAGATCGCTGAGATAGGTGCCTCACTGATTAAGCATTGGTAACTG
TCAGACCAAGTTTACTCATATATACTTTAGATTGATTTAAAACTTCATTTTTAATTTAAAAGGATCTAGG
TGAAGATCCTTTTTGATAATCTCATGACCAAAATCCCTTAACGTGAGTTTTCGTTCCACTGAGCGTCAGA
CCCCGTAGAAAAGATCAAAGGATCTTCTTGAGATCCTTTTTTTCTGCGCGTAATCTGCTGCTTGCAAACA
AAAAAACCACCGCTACCAGCGGTGGTTTGTTTGCCGGATCAAGAGCTACCAACTCTTTTTCCGAAGGTAA
CTGGCTTCAGCAGAGCGCAGATACCAAATACTGTTCTTCTAGTGTAGCCGTAGTTAGGCCACCACTTCAA
GAACTCTGTAGCACCGCCTACATACCTCGCTCTGCTAATCCTGTTACCAGTGGCTGCTGCCAGTGGCGAT
AAGTCGTGTCTTACCGGGTTGGACTCAAGACGATAGTTACCGGATAAGGCGCAGCGGTCGGGCTGAACGG
GGGGTTCGTGCACACAGCCCAGCTTGGAGCGAACGACCTACACCGAACTGAGATACCTACAGCGTGAGCT
ATGAGAAAGCGCCACGCTTCCCGAAGGGAGAAAGGCGGACAGGTATCCGGTAAGCGGCAGGGTCGGAACA
GGAGAGCGCACGAGGGAGCTTCCAGGGGGAAACGCCTGGTATCTTTATAGTCCTGTCGGGTTTCGCCACC
TCTGACTTGAGCGTCGATTTTTGTGATGCTCGTCAGGGGGGCGGAGCCTATGGAAAAACGCCAGCAACGC
GGCCTTTTTACGGTTCCTGGCCTTTTGCTGGCCTTTTGCTCACATGTTCTTTCCTGCGTTATCCCCTGAT
TCTGTGGATAACCGTATTACCGCCTTTGAGTGAGCTGATACCGCTCGCCGCAGCCGAACGACCGAGCGCA
G
